>Addgene plasmid #109666 | p3E-rab12 | depositor full sequence | sequence record 206603 | Full Sequence
CTTTCCTGCGTTATCCCCTGATTCTGTGGATAACCGTATTACCGCCTTTGAGTGAGCTGATACCGCTCGC
CGCAGCCGAACGACCGAGCGCAGCGAGTCAGTGAGCGAGGAAGCGGAAGAGCGCCCAATACGCAAACCGC
CTCTCCCCGCGCGTTGGCCGATTCATTAATGCAGCTGGCACGACAGGTTTCCCGACTGGAAAGCGGGCAG
TGAGCGCAACGCAATTAATACGCGTACCGCTAGCCAGGAAGAGTTTGTAGAAACGCAAAAAGGCCATCCG
TCAGGATGGCCTTCTGCTTAGTTTGATGCCTGGCAGTTTATGGCGGGCGTCCTGCCCGCCACCCTCCGGG
CCGTTGCTTCACAACGTTCAAATCCGCTCCCGGCGGATTTGTCCTACTCAGGAGAGCGTTCACCGACAAA
CAACAGATAAAACGAAAGGCCCAGTCTTCCGACTGAGCCTTTCGTTTTATTTGATGCCTGGCAGTTCCCT
ACTCTCGCGTTAACGCTAGCATGGATGTTTTCCCAGTCACGACGTTGTAAAACGACGGCCAGTCTTAAGC
TCGGGCCCTGCAGCTCTAGAGCTCGAATTCTACAGGTCACTAATACCATCTAAGTAGTTGATTCATAGTG
ACTGCATATGTTGTGTTTTACAGTATTATGTAGTCTGTTTTTTATGCAAAATCTAATTTAATATATTGAT
ATTTATATCATTTTACGTTTCTCGTTCAACTTTCTTGTACAAAGTGGCTGAGTCGGGCTTCGGGGTCCAA
CGGAGGGCCGGTGGAGGCTCTCCCGCTGTGGGAGCTTCGCAGCGCCGCAGGAAGATTCCGCCCAGAGCCG
CTGATTATAAACTGCAGGTGATCATTATTGGCTCCAGAGGTGTGGGGAAAACCAGCCTGATGGAGAGATT
CACGGATGACACTTTTTGTGAGGCGTGCAAGTCCACTGTGGGTGTGGATTTTAAAATCAAGACAGTGGAG
CTGAGAGGAAAGAAGATCAGGTTGCAGATCTGGGACACGGCAGGTCAGGAGCGGTTTAACAGCATCACTT
CAGCGTATTACCGCGGTGCCAAAGGCATTGTTTTGGTTTATGACATCACCAAGCAGGAAACTTTTGAAGA
CCTGCCTAAATGGATGAAGATGATAGACAAGTATGCGTCAGAGGATGCTGAGCTCCTATTGGTTGGGAAC
AAACTGGACTGCGAGTCTGATCGCGCCATCTCACGGCAACAAGCTGAGAGGTTTGCTTCACGGATATCAG
GGATGCGTTTCTGTGAGGCCAGTGCCAAGGATAACTTTAACGTGGATGAGATCTTCCTTAAACTAGTTGA
TGACATCTTGAGTAAGATGCCACTTGAAGTCCCCAGTAAGGAGCTTTCCAACAGTGTTTTGTCTCTTCAA
CCCGAGCCTGAAATCCCACCAGAGCTGCCTCCGCCACGCATGCGCTGCTGTTGACAACTTTATTATACAA
AGTTGGCATTATAAAAAAGCATTGCTTATCAATTTGTTGCAACGAACAGGTCACTATCAGTCAAAATAAA
ATCATTATTTGGAGCTCCATGGTAGCGTTAACGCGGCCGCGATATCCCCTATAGTGAGTCGTATTACATG
GTCATAGCTGTTTCCTGGCAGCTCTGGCCCGTGTCTCAAAATCTCTGATGTTACATTGCACAAGATAAAA
ATATATCATCATGAACAATAAAACTGTCTGCTTACATAAACAGTAATACAAGGGGTGTTATGAGCCATAT
TCAACGGGAAACGTCGAGGCCGCGATTAAATTCCAACATGGATGCTGATTTATATGGGTATAAATGGGCT
CGCGATAATGTCGGGCAATCAGGTGCGACAATCTATCGCTTGTATGGGAAGCCCGATGCGCCAGAGTTGT
TTCTGAAACATGGCAAAGGTAGCGTTGCCAATGATGTTACAGATGAGATGGTCAGACTAAACTGGCTGAC
GGAATTTATGCCTCTTCCGACCATCAAGCATTTTATCCGTACTCCTGATGATGCATGGTTACTCACCACT
GCGATCCCCGGAAAAACAGCATTCCAGGTATTAGAAGAATATCCTGATTCAGGTGAAAATATTGTTGATG
CGCTGGCAGTGTTCCTGCGCCGGTTGCATTCGATTCCTGTTTGTAATTGTCCTTTTAACAGCGATCGCGT
ATTTCGTCTCGCTCAGGCGCAATCACGAATGAATAACGGTTTGGTTGATGCGAGTGATTTTGATGACGAG
CGTAATGGCTGGCCTGTTGAACAAGTCTGGAAAGAAATGCATAAACTTTTGCCATTCTCACCGGATTCAG
TCGTCACTCATGGTGATTTCTCACTTGATAACCTTATTTTTGACGAGGGGAAATTAATAGGTTGTATTGA
TGTTGGACGAGTCGGAATCGCAGACCGATACCAGGATCTTGCCATCCTATGGAACTGCCTCGGTGAGTTT
TCTCCTTCATTACAGAAACGGCTTTTTCAAAAATATGGTATTGATAATCCTGATATGAATAAATTGCAGT
TTCATTTGATGCTCGATGAGTTTTTCTAATCAGAATTGGTTAATTGGTTGTAACACTGGCAGAGCATTAC
GCTGACTTGACGGGACGGCGCAAGCTCATGACCAAAATCCCTTAACGTGAGTTACGCGTCGTTCCACTGA
GCGTCAGACCCCGTAGAAAAGATCAAAGGATCTTCTTGAGATCCTTTTTTTCTGCGCGTAATCTGCTGCT
TGCAAACAAAAAAACCACCGCTACCAGCGGTGGTTTGTTTGCCGGATCAAGAGCTACCAACTCTTTTTCC
GAAGGTAACTGGCTTCAGCAGAGCGCAGATACCAAATACTGTCCTTCTAGTGTAGCCGTAGTTAGGCCAC
CACTTCAAGAACTCTGTAGCACCGCCTACATACCTCGCTCTGCTAATCCTGTTACCAGTGGCTGCTGCCA
GTGGCGATAAGTCGTGTCTTACCGGGTTGGACTCAAGACGATAGTTACCGGATAAGGCGCAGCGGTCGGG
CTGAACGGGGGGTTCGTGCACACAGCCCAGCTTGGAGCGAACGACCTACACCGAACTGAGATACCTACAG
CGTGAGCATTGAGAAAGCGCCACGCTTCCCGAAGGGAGAAAGGCGGACAGGTATCCGGTAAGCGGCAGGG
TCGGAACAGGAGAGCGCACGAGGGAGCTTCCAGGGGGAAACGCCTGGTATCTTTATAGTCCTGTCGGGTT
TCGCCACCTCTGACTTGAGCGTCGATTTTTGTGATGCTCGTCAGGGGGGCGGAGCCTATGGAAAAACGCC
AGCAACGCGGCCTTTTTACGGTTCCTGGCCTTTTGCTGGCCTTTTGCTCACATGTT
Features (pLannotate 1.2.2; 11 found; start..end, strand, type, name):
    121..213     +  CDS            lacI (fragment): lac repressor; lacI; The lac repressor binds to the lac operator to inhibit transcription in E. coli. This inhibition can be relieved by adding lactose or isopropyl-β-D-thiogalactopyranoside (IPTG).
    268..295     -  terminator     rrnB T2 terminator: transcription terminator T2 from the E. coli rrnB gene
    427..470     +  terminator     rrnB T1 terminator: Escherichia coli rrnB; transcription terminator T1 from the E. coli rrnB gene
    517..553     -  CDS            lacZα (fragment): LacZα fragment of β-galactosidase; lacZ fragment
    624..747     -  protein_bind   attR2: mutant version of attR; recombination site for the Gateway® LR reaction LR Clonase™
    756..1451    +  CDS            RAB12: RAB12_HUMAN - Experimental evidence at protein level: Swiss-Prot protein existence level 1. The small GTPases Rab are key regulators of intracellular membrane trafficking, from the formation of transport vesicles to their fusion with membranes. Rabs cycle between an inactive GDP-bound form and an active GTP-bound form that is able to recruit to membranes different set of downstream effectors directly responsible for vesicle formation, movement, tethering and fusion. That Rab may play a role in protein transport from recycling endosomes to lysosomes regulating, for instance, the degradation of
   1455..1475    -  protein_bind   attB3: mutant version of attB; core recombination site for the Gateway® BP reaction BP Clonase™
   1466..1551    -  protein_bind   attL1 (fragment): mutant version of attL; recombination site for the Gateway® LR reaction LR Clonase™
   1588..1606    -  promoter       T7 promoter: promoter for bacteriophage T7 RNA polymerase
   1740..2549    +  CDS            KanR: aminoglycoside phosphotransferase; aph(3')-Ia; confers resistance to kanamycin in bacteria or G418 (Geneticin®) in eukaryotes
   2696..3284    +  rep_origin     ori: high-copy-number ColE1/pMB1/pBR322/pUC origin of replication
