>Addgene plasmid #109666 | p3E-rab12 | addgene full sequence | sequence record 223887 | Addgene NGS Result
GTTCAACTTTCTTGTACAAAGTGGCTGAGTCGGGCTTCGGGGTCCAACGGAGGGCCGGTGGAGGCTCTCC
CGCTGTGGGAGCTTCGCAGCGCCGCAGGAAGATTCCGCCCAGAGCCGCTGATTATAAACTGCAGGTGATC
ATTATTGGCTCCAGAGGTGTGGGGAAAACCAGCCTGATGGAGAGATTCACGGATGACACTTTTTGTGAGG
CGTGCAAGTCCACTGTGGGTGTGGATTTTAAAATCAAGACAGTGGAGCTGAGAGGAAAGAAGATCAGGTT
GCAGATCTGGGACACGGCAGGTCAGGAGCGGTTTAACAGCATCACTTCAGCGTATTACCGCGGTGCCAAA
GGCATTGTTTTGGTTTATGACATCACCAAGCAGGAAACTTTTGAAGACCTGCCTAAATGGATGAAGATGA
TAGACAAGTATGCGTCAGAGGATGCTGAGCTCCTATTGGTTGGGAACAAACTGGACTGCGAGTCTGATCG
CGCCATCTCACGGCAACAAGCTGAGAGGTTTGCTTCACGGATATCAGGGATGCGTTTCTGTGAGGCCAGT
GCCAAGGATAACTTTAACGTGGATGAGATCTTCCTTAAACTAGTTGATGACATCTTGAGTAAGATGCCAC
TTGAAGTCCCCAGTAAGGAGCTTTCCAACAGTGTTTTGTCTCTTCAACCCGAGCCTGAAATCCCACCAGA
GCTGCCTCCGCCACGCATGCGCTGCTGTTGACAACTTTATTATACAAAGTTGGCATTATAAAAAAGCATT
GCTTATCAATTTGTTGCAACGAACAGGTCACTATCAGTCAAAATAAAATCATTATTTGGAGCTCCATGGT
AGCGTTAACGCGGCCGCGATATCCCCTATAGTGAGTCGTATTACATGGTCATAGCTGTTTCCTGGCAGCT
CTGGCCCGTGTCTCAAAATCTCTGATGTTACATTGCACAAGATAAAAATATATCATCATGAACAATAAAA
CTGTCTGCTTACATAAACAGTAATACAAGGGGTGTTATGAGCCATATTCAACGGGAAACGTCGAGGCCGC
GATTAAATTCCAACATGGATGCTGATTTATATGGGTATAAATGGGCTCGCGATAATGTCGGGCAATCAGG
TGCGACAATCTATCGCTTGTATGGGAAGCCCGATGCGCCAGAGTTGTTTCTGAAACATGGCAAAGGTAGC
GTTGCCAATGATGTTACAGATGAGATGGTCAGACTAAACTGGCTGACGGAATTTATGCCTCTTCCGACCA
TCAAGCATTTTATCCGTACTCCTGATGATGCATGGTTACTCACCACTGCGATCCCCGGAAAAACAGCATT
CCAGGTATTAGAAGAATATCCTGATTCAGGTGAAAATATTGTTGATGCGCTGGCAGTGTTCCTGCGCCGG
TTGCATTCGATTCCTGTTTGTAATTGTCCTTTTAACAGCGATCGCGTATTTCGTCTCGCTCAGGCGCAAT
CACGAATGAATAACGGTTTGGTTGATGCGAGTGATTTTGATGACGAGCGTAATGGCTGGCCTGTTGAACA
AGTCTGGAAAGAAATGCATAAACTTTTGCCATTCTCACCGGATTCAGTCGTCACTCATGGTGATTTCTCA
CTTGATAACCTTATTTTTGACGAGGGGAAATTAATAGGTTGTATTGATGTTGGACGAGTCGGAATCGCAG
ACCGATACCAGGATCTTGCCATCCTATGGAACTGCCTCGGTGAGTTTTCTCCTTCATTACAGAAACGGCT
TTTTCAAAAATATGGTATTGATAATCCTGATATGAATAAATTGCAGTTTCATTTGATGCTCGATGAGTTT
TTCTAATCAGAATTGGTTAATTGGTTGTAACACTGGCAGAGCATTACGCTGACTTGACGGGACGGCGCAA
GCTCATGACCAAAATCCCTTAACGTGAGTTACGCGTCGTTCCACTGAGCGTCAGACCCCGTAGAAAAGAT
CAAAGGATCTTCTTGAGATCCTTTTTTTCTGCGCGTAATCTGCTGCTTGCAAACAAAAAAACCACCGCTA
CCAGCGGTGGTTTGTTTGCCGGATCAAGAGCTACCAACTCTTTTTCCGAAGGTAACTGGCTTCAGCAGAG
CGCAGATACCAAATACTGTTCTTCTAGTGTAGCCGTAGTTAGGCCACCACTTCAAGAACTCTGTAGCACC
GCCTACATACCTCGCTCTGCTAATCCTGTTACCAGTGGCTGCTGCCAGTGGCGATAAGTCGTGTCTTACC
GGGTTGGACTCAAGACGATAGTTACCGGATAAGGCGCAGCGGTCGGGCTGAACGGGGGGTTCGTGCACAC
AGCCCAGCTTGGAGCGAACGACCTACACCGAACTGAGATACCTACAGCGTGAGCTATGAGAAAGCGCCAC
GCTTCCCGAAGGGAGAAAGGCGGACAGGTATCCGGTAAGCGGCAGGGTCGGAACAGGAGAGCGCACGAGG
GAGCTTCCAGGGGGAAACGCCTGGTATCTTTATAGTCCTGTCGGGTTTCGCCACCTCTGACTTGAGCGTC
GATTTTTGTGATGCTCGTCAGGGGGGCGGAGCCTATGGAAAAACGCCAGCAACGCGGCCTTTTTACGGTT
CCTGGCCTTTTGCTGGCCTTTTGCTCACATGTTCTTTCCTGCGTTATCCCCTGATTCTGTGGATAACCGT
ATTACCGCCTTTGAGTGAGCTGATACCGCTCGCCGCAGCCGAACGACCGAGCGCAGCGAGTCAGTGAGCG
AGGAAGCGGAAGAGCGCCCAATACGCAAACCGCCTCTCCCCGCGCGTTGGCCGATTCATTAATGCAGCTG
GCACGACAGGTTTCCCGACTGGAAAGCGGGCAGTGAGCGCAACGCAATTAATACGCGTACCGCTAGCCAG
GAAGAGTTTGTAGAAACGCAAAAAGGCCATCCGTCAGGATGGCCTTCTGCTTAGTTTGATGCCTGGCAGT
TTATGGCGGGCGTCCTGCCCGCCACCCTCCGGGCCGTTGCTTCACAACGTTCAAATCCGCTCCCGGCGGA
TTTGTCCTACTCAGGAGAGCGTTCACCGACAAACAACAGATAAAACGAAAGGCCCAGTCTTCCGACTGAG
CCTTTCGTTTTATTTGATGCCTGGCAGTTCCCTACTCTCGCGTTAACGCTAGCATGGATGTTTTCCCAGT
CACGACGTTGTAAAACGACGGCCAGTCTTAAGCTCGGGCCCTGCAGCTCTAGAGCTCGAATTCTACAGGT
CACTAATACCATCTAAGTAGTTGGTTCATAGTGACTGCATATGTTGTGTTTTACAGTATTATGTAGTCTG
TTTTTTATGCAAAATCTAATTTAATATATTGATATTTATATCATTTTACGTTTCTC
Features (pLannotate 1.2.2; 11 found; start..end, strand, type, name):
     33..728     +  CDS            RAB12: RAB12_HUMAN - Experimental evidence at protein level: Swiss-Prot protein existence level 1. The small GTPases Rab are key regulators of intracellular membrane trafficking, from the formation of transport vesicles to their fusion with membranes. Rabs cycle between an inactive GDP-bound form and an active GTP-bound form that is able to recruit to membranes different set of downstream effectors directly responsible for vesicle formation, movement, tethering and fusion. That Rab may play a role in protein transport from recycling endosomes to lysosomes regulating, for instance, the degradation of
    732..752     -  protein_bind   attB3: mutant version of attB; core recombination site for the Gateway® BP reaction BP Clonase™
    743..828     -  protein_bind   attL1 (fragment): mutant version of attL; recombination site for the Gateway® LR reaction LR Clonase™
    865..883     -  promoter       T7 promoter: promoter for bacteriophage T7 RNA polymerase
   1017..1826    +  CDS            KanR: aminoglycoside phosphotransferase; aph(3')-Ia; confers resistance to kanamycin in bacteria or G418 (Geneticin®) in eukaryotes
   1973..2561    +  rep_origin     ori: high-copy-number ColE1/pMB1/pBR322/pUC origin of replication
   2744..2836    +  CDS            lacI (fragment): lac repressor; lacI; The lac repressor binds to the lac operator to inhibit transcription in E. coli. This inhibition can be relieved by adding lactose or isopropyl-β-D-thiogalactopyranoside (IPTG).
   2891..2918    -  terminator     rrnB T2 terminator: transcription terminator T2 from the E. coli rrnB gene
   3050..3093    +  terminator     rrnB T1 terminator: Escherichia coli rrnB; transcription terminator T1 from the E. coli rrnB gene
   3140..3176    -  CDS            lacZα (fragment): LacZα fragment of β-galactosidase; lacZ fragment
   3247..24      -  protein_bind   attR2 (across the origin): mutant version of attR; recombination site for the Gateway® LR reaction LR Clonase™
