[The description below was written by a language model from this plasmid's Addgene catalogue record and pLannotate feature annotations shown in this document.]
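Description:
p3E-rab12 is a 3' entry clone for multisite Gateway assembly, built in the pDONR P2R-P3 backbone and catalogued among zebrafish plasmids. It is a small (about 3.3 kb) bacterial plasmid that replicates from a high-copy ColE1/pUC-type origin and is selected with kanamycin through an aminoglycoside phosphotransferase gene. Both the depositor sequence and the repository's sequencing result are the same length and yield the same set of annotated features, differing only in where the circular numbering starts.

The insert is the zebrafish rab12 coding sequence. The automated annotation labels it by similarity to human RAB12, a small Rab GTPase implicated in membrane trafficking from recycling endosomes towards lysosomes. The open reading frame is flanked on one side by an attR2 site and on the other by a region annotated as an attB3 core overlapping an attL fragment, which is how the software renders the attL3 site expected in a 3' entry clone. These sites allow LR recombination with a 5' entry clone (typically a promoter), a middle entry clone (typically a fluorescent protein or other tag) and a destination vector, placing rab12 in the last position so that it is fused downstream of the middle element. The entry clone itself carries no eukaryotic promoter for the insert. The remaining features (rrnB T1 and T2 terminators, a T7 promoter, and short lacI and lacZα fragments) are backbone remnants. The associated work used such constructs for in vivo cell biological screening in zebrafish related to T-tubule formation.
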