Addgene plasmid #109666: p3E-rab12
Purpose: Multisite gateway vector for 3' tagging with rab12
Depositing lab: Rob Parton. Depositing organization: University of Queensland, Institute for Molecular Bioscience. Publication: In vivo cell biological screening identifies an endocytic capture mechanism for T-tubule formation. Hall TE, Martel N, Ariotti N, Xiong Z, Lo HP, Ferguson C, Rae J, Lim YW, Parton RG. Nat Commun. 2020 Jul 24;11(1):3711. doi: 10.1038/s41467-020-17486-w. PubMed 32709891.
Backbone
  Vector backbone: pDONR p2R-p3
  Vector type: Zebrafish plasmids
Growth in bacteria
  Bacterial resistance: Kanamycin, 50 μg/mL
  Growth temperature: 37°C
  Growth strain: DH5alpha
  Copy number: High Copy
Gene/Insert
  Gene/Insert name: rab12
  Species: D. rerio (zebrafish)
  Entrez Gene: rab12 (a.k.a. zgc:111945)
  Cloning method: Gateway Cloning
Terms and licenses: Academic/Nonprofit Terms; Industry Terms: Not Available to Industry
How to cite: p3E-rab12 was a gift from Rob Parton (Addgene plasmid # 109666 ; http://n2t.net/addgene:109666 ; RRID:Addgene_109666)
